Addgene plasmid #160049: PB-UBC-GCAMP6f-PGK-neo
Purpose: expression of GCaMP6f in a piggybac plasmid
Depositing lab: Xiaojun Lian. Depositing organization: Pennsylvania State University.
Backbone
  Vector backbone: PB
  Total vector size (bp): 3000
  Vector type: Mammalian Expression
  Selectable markers: Neomycin (select with G418)
Growth in bacteria
  Bacterial resistance: Ampicillin, 100 μg/mL
  Growth temperature: 37°C
  Growth strain: NEB Stable
  Copy number: High Copy
Gene/Insert
  Gene/Insert name: GCaMP6f
  Insert size (bp): 1352
  Promoter: Ubc
  Cloning method: Restriction Enzyme; 5′ cloning site BamH1 (not destroyed); 3′ cloning site HindIII (not destroyed)
  Sequencing primers: 5′ M13-fwd; 3′ M13-Rvs
Terms and licenses: Academic/Nonprofit Terms; Industry Terms: Not Available to Industry
How to cite: PB-UBC-GCAMP6f-PGK-neo was a gift from Xiaojun Lian (Addgene plasmid # 160049 ; http://n2t.net/addgene:160049 ; RRID:Addgene_160049)
