[The description below was written by a language model from this plasmid's Addgene catalogue record and pLannotate feature annotations shown in this document.]
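Description:
PB-UBC-GCAMP6f-PGK-neo is a mammalian expression plasmid built on a piggyBac (PB) transposon backbone and intended to deliver the genetically encoded calcium indicator GCaMP6f into mammalian cells. In bacteria it is maintained as a high-copy plasmid through a ColE1/pUC-type origin and selected with ampicillin via the β-lactamase gene. The backbone also carries an f1 origin, lacZα and lac regulatory remnants, and flanking T7 and T3 promoters typical of a pBluescript-like cloning vector. The catalogue lists a vector size of 3000 bp, which presumably refers only to the backbone, since both the depositor sequence and the repository's sequencing result are 8,035 nt. These two records carry identical feature sets and differ only in their numbering start point.

The payload consists of two tandem cassettes in the same orientation. The human ubiquitin C (UbC) promoter drives constitutive expression of GCaMP6f, a fast-kinetics fluorescent calcium sensor, cloned between BamHI and HindIII sites and terminated by a synthetic poly(A) signal. Downstream, a mouse PGK promoter paired with the bacterial EM7 promoter drives the Tn5 NeoR/KanR gene, followed by a bGH poly(A) signal, which allows G418 selection of mammalian cells. This selection cassette is flanked by two loxP sites in the same orientation, so Cre recombinase could excise the marker once stable lines are established.

The piggyBac terminal repeats are not annotated in either feature table, although the unannotated stretches flanking the cassettes are where they would be expected. With a piggyBac transposase supplied in trans, such a design permits genomic integration and stable expression of GCaMP6f for calcium imaging. The record does not specify particular cell types or applications.
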