Features (pLannotate 1.2.2; 21 found; start..end, strand, type, name):
     30..458     -  rep_origin     f1 ori (sequence partly withheld): f1 bacteriophage origin of replication; arrow indicates direction of (+) strand synthesis
    463..618     -  CDS            lacZα (fragment): LacZα fragment of β-galactosidase; lacZ fragment
    626..644     +  promoter       T7 promoter: promoter for bacteriophage T7 RNA polymerase
   1004..2215    +  promoter       UbC promoter: human ubiquitin C promoter
   2236..3586    +  CDS            GCaMP6f (fragment): improved fluorescent protein-based calcium sensor (Chen et al., 2013)
   3613..3661    +  polyA_signal   poly(A) signal: synthetic polyadenylation signal
   3707..3740    -  protein_bind   loxP: Cre-mediated recombination occurs in the 8-bp core sequence (GCATACAT). Cre recombinase
   3805..4304    +  promoter       PGK promoter: mouse phosphoglycerate kinase 1 promoter
   4316..4363    +  promoter       EM7 promoter: synthetic bacterial promoter&nbsp
   4382..5185    +  CDS            NeoR/KanR: aminoglycoside phosphotransferase from Tn5; aph(3')-II (or nptII); confers resistance to neomycin, kanamycin, and G418 (Geneticin®)
   5223..5447    +  polyA_signal   bGH poly(A) signal: bovine growth hormone polyadenylation signal
   5451..5472    +  promoter       SV40 promoter (fragment): SV40 enhancer and early promoter
   5504..5537    -  protein_bind   loxP: Cre-mediated recombination occurs in the 8-bp core sequence (GCATACAT). Cre recombinase
   5847..5865    -  promoter       T3 promoter: promoter for bacteriophage T3 RNA polymerase
   5910..5926    -  protein_bind   lac operator: The lac repressor binds to the lac operator to inhibit transcription in E. coli. This inhibition can be relieved by adding lactose or isopropyl-β-D-thiogalactopyranoside (IPTG). lac repressor encoded by lacI
   5934..5964    -  promoter       lac promoter: promoter for the E. coli lac operon
   5979..6000    -  protein_bind   CAP binding site: CAP binding activates transcription in the presence of cAMP. E. coli catabolite activator protein
   6013..6105    -  CDS            lacI (fragment): lac repressor; lacI; The lac repressor binds to the lac operator to inhibit transcription in E. coli. This inhibition can be relieved by adding lactose or isopropyl-β-D-thiogalactopyranoside (IPTG).
   6288..6876    -  rep_origin     ori: high-copy-number ColE1/pMB1/pBR322/pUC origin of replication
   7047..7907    -  CDS            AmpR: β-lactamase; bla; confers resistance to ampicillin, carbenicillin, and related antibiotics
   7908..8012    -  promoter       AmpR promoter: bla
>Addgene plasmid #160049 | PB-UBC-GCAMP6f-PGK-neo | depositor full sequence | sequence record 309943 | PB-UBC-GCAMP6f-PGK-neo sequence 8035 bps
CTAAATTGTAAGCGTTAATATTTTGTTAAAATTCGCGTTAAATTTTTGTTAAATCAGCTCATTTTTTAAC
CAATAGGCCGAAATCGGCAAAATCCCTTATAAATCAAAAGAATAGACCGAGATAGGGT
[37 nt withheld, positions 129-165]
AAAGAACGTGGACTCCAACGTCAAAGG
[49 nt withheld, positions 193-241]
T
[91 nt withheld, positions 243-333]
G
[124 nt withheld, positions 335-458]
CCCATTCGCCATTCAGGCTGCGCAACTGTTGGGAAGGGCGATCGGTGCGGGCCTCTTCGCTATTACGCCA
GCTGGCGAAAGGGGGATGTGCTGCAAGGCGATTAAGTTGGGTAACGCCAGGGTTTTCCCAGTCACGACGT
TGTAAAACGACGGCCAGTGAGCGCGCGTAATACGACTCACTATAGGGCGAATTGGGGCGCGCCATTCTAG
ATTAACCCTAGAAAGATAGTCTGCGTAAAATTGACGCATGCATTCTTGAAATATTGCTCTCTCTTTCTAA
ATAGCGCGAATCCGTCGCTGTGCATTTAGGACATCTCAGTCGCCGCTTGGAGCTCCCGTGAGGCGTGCTT
GTCAATGCGGTAAGTGTCACTGATTTTGAACTATAACGACCGCGTGAGTCAAAATGACGCATGATTATCT
TTTACGTGACTTTTAAGATTTAACTCATACGATAATTATATTGTTATTTCATGTTCTACTTACGTGATAA
CTTATTATATATATATTTTCTTGTTATAGATATCAACTAGAATGCTAGCCTCGAGGGCCTCCGCGCCGGG
TTTTGGCGCCTCCCGCGGGCGCCCCCCTCCTCACGGCGAGCGCTGCCACGTCAGACGAAGGGCGCAGCGA
GCGTCCTGATCCTTCCGCCCGGACGCTCAGGACAGCGGCCCGCTGCTCATAAGACTCGGCCTTAGAACCC
CAGTATCAGCAGAAGGACATTTTAGGACGGGACTTGGGTGACTCTAGGGCACTGGTTTTCTTTCCAGAGA
GCGGAACAGGCGAGGAAAAGTAGTCCCTTCTCGGCGATTCTGCGGAGGGATCTCCGTGGGGCGGTGAACG
CCGATGATTATATAAGGACGCGCCGGGTGTGGCACAGCTAGTTCCGTCGCAGCCGGGATTTGGGTCGCAG
TTCTTGTTTGTGGATCGCTGTGATCGTCACTTGGTGAGTAGCGGGCTGCTGGGCTGGCCGGGGCTTTCGT
GGCCGCCGGGCCGCTCGGTGGGACGGAGGCGTGTGGAGAGACCGCCAAGGGCTGTAGTCTGGGTCCGCGA
GCAAGGTTGCCCTGAACTGGGGGTTGGGGGGAGCGCAGCAAAATGGCGGCTGTTCCCGAGTCTTGAATGG
AAGACGCTTGTGAGGCGGGCTGTGAGGTCGTTGAAACAAGGTGGGGGGCATGGTGGGCGGCAAGAACCCA
AGGTCTTGAGGCCTTCGCTAATGCGGGAAAGCTCTTATTCGGGTGAGATGGGCTGGGGCACCATCTGGGG
ACCCTGACGTGAAGTTTGTCACTGACTGGAGAACTCGGTTTGTCGTCTGTTGCGGGGGCGGCAGTTATGG
CGGTGCCGTTGGGCAGTGCACCCGTACCTTTGGGAGCGCGCGCCCTCGTCGTGTCGTGACGTCACCCGTT
CTGTTGGCTTATAATGCAGGGTGGGGCCACCTGCCGGTAGGTGTGCGGTAGGCTTTTCTCCGTCGCAGGA
CGCAGGGTTCGGGCCTAGGGTAGGCTCTCCTGAATCGACAGGCGCCGGACCTCTGGTGAGGGGAGGGATA
AGTGAGGCGTCAGTTTCTCTGGTCGGTTTTATGTACCTATCTTCTTAAGTAGCTGAAGCTCCGGTTTTGA
ACTATGCGCTCGGGGTTGGCGAGTGTGTTTTGTGAAGTTTTTTAGGCACCTTTTGAAATGTAATCATTTG
GGTCAATATGTAATTTTCAGTGTTAGACTAGTAAATTGTCCGCTAAATTCTGGCCGTTTTTGGCTTTTTT
GTTAGACGGATCCATGAATTCGCCACCATGGGTTCTCATCACCATCATCATCATGGTATGGCTAGCATGA
CTGGTGGACAGCAAATGGGTCGGGATCTGTACGACGATGACGATAAGGATCTCGCCACCATGGTCGACTC
ATCACGTCGTAAGTGGAATAAGACAGGTCACGCAGTCAGAGCTATAGGTCGGCTGAGCTCACTCGAGAAC
GTCTATATCAAGGCCGACAAGCAGAAGAACGGCATCAAGGCGAACTTCAAGATCCGCCACAACATCGAGG
ACGGCGGCGTGCAGCTCGCCTACCACTACCAGCAGAACACCCCCATCGGCGACGGCCCCGTGCTGCTGCC
CGACAACCACTACCTGAGCGTGCAGTCCAAACTTTCGAAAGACCCCAACGAGAAGCGCGATCACATGGTC
CTGCTGGAGTTCGTGACCGCCGCCGGGATCACTCTCGGCATGGACGAGCTGTACAAGGGCGGTACCGGAG
GGAGCATGGTGAGCAAGGGCGAGGAGCTGTTCACCGGGGTGGTGCCCATCCTGGTCGAGCTGGACGGCGA
CGTAAACGGCCACAAGTTCAGCGTGTCCGGCGAGGGTGAGGGCGATGCCACCTACGGCAAGCTGACCCTG
AAGTTCATCTGCACCACCGGCAAGCTGCCCGTGCCCTGGCCCACCCTCGTGACCACCCTGACCTACGGCG
TGCAGTGCTTCAGCCGCTACCCCGACCACATGAAGCAGCACGACTTCTTCAAGTCCGCCATGCCCGAAGG
CTACATCCAGGAGCGCACCATCTTCTTCAAGGACGACGGCAACTACAAGACCCGCGCCGAGGTGAAGTTC
GAGGGCGACACCCTGGTGAACCGCATCGAGCTGAAGGGCATCGACTTCAAGGAGGACGGCAACATCCTGG
GGCACAAGCTGGAGTACAACCTGCCGGACCAACTGACTGAAGAGCAGATCGCAGAATTTAAAGAGGAATT
CTCCCTATTTGACAAGGACGGGGATGGGACAATAACAACCAAGGAGCTGGGGACGGTGATGCGGTCTCTG
GGGCAGAACCCCACAGAAGCAGAGCTGCAGGACATGATCAATGAAGTAGATGCCGACGGTGACGGCACAA
TCGACTTCCCTGAGTTCCTGACAATGATGGCAAGAAAAATGAAATACAGGGACACGGAAGAAGAAATTAG
AGAAGCGTTCGGTGTGTTTGATAAGGATGGCAATGGCTACATCAGTGCAGCAGAGCTTCGCCACGTGATG
ACAAACCTTGGAGAGAAGTTAACAGATGAAGAGGTTGATGAAATGATCAGGGAAGCAGACATCGATGGGG
ATGGTCAGGTAAACTACGAAGAGTTTGTACAAATGATGACAGCGAAGTAATGATCTAGAAAGCTTCATGG
CCGCAATAAAATATCTTTATTTTCATTACATCTGTGTGTTGGTTTTTTGTGTGTCAATTCCTGCAGCCCA
ATTCCGATCATATTCAATAACCCTTAATATAACTTCGTATAATGTATGCTATACGAAGTTATTAGGTCTG
AAGAGGAGTTTACGTCCAGCCAAGCTAGCTTGGCTGCAGGTCGTCGAAATTCTACCGGGTAGGGGAGGCG
CTTTTCCCAAGGCAGTCTGGAGCATGCGCTTTAGCAGCCCCGCTGGGCACTTGGCGCTACACAAGTGGCC
TCTGGCCTCGCACACATTCCACATCCACCGGTAGGCGCCAACCGGCTCCGTTCTTTGGTGGCCCCTTCGC
GCCACCTTCTACTCCTCCCCTAGTCAGGAAGTTCCCCCCCGCCCCGCAGCTCGCGTCGTGCAGGACGTGA
CAAATGGAAGTAGCACGTCTCACTAGTCTCGTGCAGATGGACAGCACCGCTGAGCAATGGAAGCGGGTAG
GCCTTTGGGGCAGCGGCCAATAGCAGCTTTGCTCCTTCGCTTTCTGGGCTCAGAGGCTGGGAAGGGGTGG
GTCCGGGGGCGGGCTCAGGGGCGGGCTCAGGGGCGGGGCGGGCGCCCGAAGGTCCTCCGGAGGCCCGGCA
TTCTGCACGCTTCAAAAGCGCACGTCTGCCGCGCTGTTCTCCTCTTCCTCATCTCCGGGCCTTTCGACCT
GCAGCCTGTTGACAATTAATCATCGGCATAGTATATCGGCATAGTATAATACGACAAGGTGAGGAACTAA
ACCATGGGATCGGCCATTGAACAAGATGGATTGCACGCAGGTTCTCCGGCCGCTTGGGTGGAGAGGCTAT
TCGGCTATGACTGGGCACAACAGACAATCGGCTGCTCTGATGCCGCCGTGTTCCGGCTGTCAGCGCAGGG
GCGCCCGGTTCTTTTTGTCAAGACCGACCTGTCCGGTGCCCTGAATGAACTGCAGGACGAGGCAGCGCGG
CTATCGTGGCTGGCCACGACGGGCGTTCCTTGCGCAGCTGTGCTCGACGTTGTCACTGAAGCGGGAAGGG
ACTGGCTGCTATTGGGCGAAGTGCCGGGGCAGGATCTCCTGTCATCTCACCTTGCTCCTGCCGAGAAAGT
ATCCATCATGGCTGATGCAATGCGGCGGCTGCATACGCTTGATCCGGCTACCTGCCCATTCGACCACCAA
GCGAAACATCGCATCGAGCGAGCACGTACTCGGATGGAAGCCGGTCTTGTCGATCAGGATGATCTGGACG
AAGAGCATCAGGGGCTCGCGCCAGCCGAACTGTTCGCCAGGCTCAAGGCGCGCATGCCCGACGGCGATGA
TCTCGTCGTGACCCATGGCGATGCCTGCTTGCCGAATATCATGGTGGAAAATGGCCGCTTTTCTGGATTC
ATCGACTGTGGCCGGCTGGGTGTGGCGGACCGCTATCAGGACATAGCGTTGGCTACCCGTGATATTGCTG
AAGAGCTTGGCGGCGAATGGGCTGACCGCTTCCTCGTGCTTTACGGTATCGCCGCTCCCGATTCGCAGCG
CATCGCCTTCTATCGCCTTCTTGACGAGTTCTTCTGAGGGGATCAATTCTCTAGAGCTCGCTGATCAGCC
TCGACTGTGCCTTCTAGTTGCCAGCCATCTGTTGTTTGCCCCTCCCCCGTGCCTTCCTTGACCCTGGAAG
GTGCCACTCCCACTGTCCTTTCCTAATAAAATGAGGAAATTGCATCGCATTGTCTGAGTAGGTGTCATTC
TATTCTGGGGGGTGGGGTGGGGCAGGACAGCAAGGGGGAGGATTGGGAAGACAATAGCAGGCATGCTGGG
GATGCGGTGGGCTCTATGGCTTCTGAGGCGGAAAGAACCAGCTGGGGCTCGACTAGAGCTTGCGGAACCC
TTAATATAACTTCGTATAATGTATGCTATACGAAGTTATTAGGTCCCTCGACATACTAGTTAAAAGTTTT
GTTACTTTATAGAAGAAATTTTGAGTTTTTGTTTTTTTTTAATAAATAAATAAACATAAATAAATTGTTT
GTTGAATTTATTATTAGTATGTAAGTGTAAATATAATAAAACTTAATATCTATTCAAATTAATAAATAAA
CCTCGATATACAGACCGATAAAACACATGCGTCAATTTTACGCATGATTATCTTTAACGTACGTCACAAT
ATGATTATCTTTCTAGGGTTAATCTAGTATACGCGTATGCGGCCGCTTAATTAATCCAGCTTTTGTTCCC
TTTAGTGAGGGTTAATTGCGCGCTTGGCGTAATCATGGTCATAGCTGTTTCCTGTGTGAAATTGTTATCC
GCTCACAATTCCACACAACATACGAGCCGGAAGCATAAAGTGTAAAGCCTGGGGTGCCTAATGAGTGAGC
TAACTCACATTAATTGCGTTGCGCTCACTGCCCGCTTTCCAGTCGGGAAACCTGTCGTGCCAGCTGCATT
AATGAATCGGCCAACGCGCGGGGAGAGGCGGTTTGCGTATTGGGCGCTCTTCCGCTTCCTCGCTCACTGA
CTCGCTGCGCTCGGTCGTTCGGCTGCGGCGAGCGGTATCAGCTCACTCAAAGGCGGTAATACGGTTATCC
ACAGAATCAGGGGATAACGCAGGAAAGAACATGTGAGCAAAAGGCCAGCAAAAGGCCAGGAACCGTAAAA
AGGCCGCGTTGCTGGCGTTTTTCCATAGGCTCCGCCCCCCTGACGAGCATCACAAAAATCGACGCTCAAG
TCAGAGGTGGCGAAACCCGACAGGACTATAAAGATACCAGGCGTTTCCCCCTGGAAGCTCCCTCGTGCGC
TCTCCTGTTCCGACCCTGCCGCTTACCGGATACCTGTCCGCCTTTCTCCCTTCGGGAAGCGTGGCGCTTT
CTCATAGCTCACGCTGTAGGTATCTCAGTTCGGTGTAGGTCGTTCGCTCCAAGCTGGGCTGTGTGCACGA
ACCCCCCGTTCAGCCCGACCGCTGCGCCTTATCCGGTAACTATCGTCTTGAGTCCAACCCGGTAAGACAC
GACTTATCGCCACTGGCAGCAGCCACTGGTAACAGGATTAGCAGAGCGAGGTATGTAGGCGGTGCTACAG
AGTTCTTGAAGTGGTGGCCTAACTACGGCTACACTAGAAGGACAGTATTTGGTATCTGCGCTCTGCTGAA
GCCAGTTACCTTCGGAAAAAGAGTTGGTAGCTCTTGATCCGGCAAACAAACCACCGCTGGTAGCGGTGGT
TTTTTTGTTTGCAAGCAGCAGATTACGCGCAGAAAAAAAGGATCTCAAGAAGATCCTTTGATCTTTTCTA
CGGGGTCTGACGCTCAGTGGAACGAAAACTCACGTTAAGGGATTTTGGTCATGAGATTATCAAAAAGGAT
CTTCACCTAGATCCTTTTAAATTAAAAATGAAGTTTTAAATCAATCTAAAGTATATATGAGTAAACTTGG
TCTGACAGTTACCAATGCTTAATCAGTGAGGCACCTATCTCAGCGATCTGTCTATTTCGTTCATCCATAG
TTGCCTGACTCCCCGTCGTGTAGATAACTACGATACGGGAGGGCTTACCATCTGGCCCCAGTGCTGCAAT
GATACCGCGAGACCCACGCTCACCGGCTCCAGATTTATCAGCAATAAACCAGCCAGCCGGAAGGGCCGAG
CGCAGAAGTGGTCCTGCAACTTTATCCGCCTCCATCCAGTCTATTAATTGTTGCCGGGAAGCTAGAGTAA
GTAGTTCGCCAGTTAATAGTTTGCGCAACGTTGTTGCCATTGCTACAGGCATCGTGGTGTCACGCTCGTC
GTTTGGTATGGCTTCATTCAGCTCCGGTTCCCAACGATCAAGGCGAGTTACATGATCCCCCATGTTGTGC
AAAAAAGCGGTTAGCTCCTTCGGTCCTCCGATCGTTGTCAGAAGTAAGTTGGCCGCAGTGTTATCACTCA
TGGTTATGGCAGCACTGCATAATTCTCTTACTGTCATGCCATCCGTAAGATGCTTTTCTGTGACTGGTGA
GTACTCAACCAAGTCATTCTGAGAATAGTGTATGCGGCGACCGAGTTGCTCTTGCCCGGCGTCAATACGG
GATAATACCGCGCCACATAGCAGAACTTTAAAAGTGCTCATCATTGGAAAACGTTCTTCGGGGCGAAAAC
TCTCAAGGATCTTACCGCTGTTGAGATCCAGTTCGATGTAACCCACTCGTGCACCCAACTGATCTTCAGC
ATCTTTTACTTTCACCAGCGTTTCTGGGTGAGCAAAAACAGGAAGGCAAAATGCCGCAAAAAAGGGAATA
AGGGCGACACGGAAATGTTGAATACTCATACTCTTCCTTTTTCAATATTATTGAAGCATTTATCAGGGTT
ATTGTCTCATGAGCGGATACATATTTGAATGTATTTAGAAAAATAAACAAATAGGGGTTCCGCGCACATT
TCCCCGAAAAGTGCCAC
