Features (pLannotate 1.2.2; 21 found; start..end, strand, type, name):
    149..1360    +  promoter       UbC promoter: human ubiquitin C promoter
   1381..2731    +  CDS            GCaMP6f (fragment): improved fluorescent protein-based calcium sensor (Chen et al., 2013)
   2758..2806    +  polyA_signal   poly(A) signal: synthetic polyadenylation signal
   2852..2885    -  protein_bind   loxP: Cre-mediated recombination occurs in the 8-bp core sequence (GCATACAT). Cre recombinase
   2950..3449    +  promoter       PGK promoter: mouse phosphoglycerate kinase 1 promoter
   3461..3508    +  promoter       EM7 promoter: synthetic bacterial promoter&nbsp
   3527..4330    +  CDS            NeoR/KanR: aminoglycoside phosphotransferase from Tn5; aph(3')-II (or nptII); confers resistance to neomycin, kanamycin, and G418 (Geneticin®)
   4368..4592    +  polyA_signal   bGH poly(A) signal: bovine growth hormone polyadenylation signal
   4596..4617    +  promoter       SV40 promoter (fragment): SV40 enhancer and early promoter
   4649..4682    -  protein_bind   loxP: Cre-mediated recombination occurs in the 8-bp core sequence (GCATACAT). Cre recombinase
   4992..5010    -  promoter       T3 promoter: promoter for bacteriophage T3 RNA polymerase
   5055..5071    -  protein_bind   lac operator: The lac repressor binds to the lac operator to inhibit transcription in E. coli. This inhibition can be relieved by adding lactose or isopropyl-β-D-thiogalactopyranoside (IPTG). lac repressor encoded by lacI
   5079..5109    -  promoter       lac promoter: promoter for the E. coli lac operon
   5124..5145    -  protein_bind   CAP binding site: CAP binding activates transcription in the presence of cAMP. E. coli catabolite activator protein
   5158..5250    -  CDS            lacI (fragment): lac repressor; lacI; The lac repressor binds to the lac operator to inhibit transcription in E. coli. This inhibition can be relieved by adding lactose or isopropyl-β-D-thiogalactopyranoside (IPTG).
   5433..6021    -  rep_origin     ori: high-copy-number ColE1/pMB1/pBR322/pUC origin of replication
   6192..7052    -  CDS            AmpR: β-lactamase; bla; confers resistance to ampicillin, carbenicillin, and related antibiotics
   7053..7157    -  promoter       AmpR promoter: bla
   7210..7638    -  rep_origin     f1 ori (sequence partly withheld): f1 bacteriophage origin of replication; arrow indicates direction of (+) strand synthesis
   7643..7798    -  CDS            lacZα (fragment): LacZα fragment of β-galactosidase; lacZ fragment
   7806..7824    +  promoter       T7 promoter: promoter for bacteriophage T7 RNA polymerase
>Addgene plasmid #160049 | PB-UBC-GCAMP6f-PGK-neo | addgene full sequence | sequence record 313848 | Addgene NGS Result
GTCAAAATGACGCATGATTATCTTTTACGTGACTTTTAAGATTTAACTCATACGATAATTATATTGTTAT
TTCATGTTCTACTTACGTGATAACTTATTATATATATATTTTCTTGTTATAGATATCAACTAGAATGCTA
GCCTCGAGGGCCTCCGCGCCGGGTTTTGGCGCCTCCCGCGGGCGCCCCCCTCCTCACGGCGAGCGCTGCC
ACGTCAGACGAAGGGCGCAGCGAGCGTCCTGATCCTTCCGCCCGGACGCTCAGGACAGCGGCCCGCTGCT
CATAAGACTCGGCCTTAGAACCCCAGTATCAGCAGAAGGACATTTTAGGACGGGACTTGGGTGACTCTAG
GGCACTGGTTTTCTTTCCAGAGAGCGGAACAGGCGAGGAAAAGTAGTCCCTTCTCGGCGATTCTGCGGAG
GGATCTCCGTGGGGCGGTGAACGCCGATGATTATATAAGGACGCGCCGGGTGTGGCACAGCTAGTTCCGT
CGCAGCCGGGATTTGGGTCGCAGTTCTTGTTTGTGGATCGCTGTGATCGTCACTTGGTGAGTAGCGGGCT
GCTGGGCTGGCCGGGGCTTTCGTGGCCGCCGGGCCGCTCGGTGGGACGGAGGCGTGTGGAGAGACCGCCA
AGGGCTGTAGTCTGGGTCCGCGAGCAAGGTTGCCCTGAACTGGGGGTTGGGGGGAGCGCAGCAAAATGGC
GGCTGTTCCCGAGTCTTGAATGGAAGACGCTTGTGAGGCGGGCTGTGAGGTCGTTGAAACAAGGTGGGGG
GCATGGTGGGCGGCAAGAACCCAAGGTCTTGAGGCCTTCGCTAATGCGGGAAAGCTCTTATTCGGGTGAG
ATGGGCTGGGGCACCATCTGGGGACCCTGACGTGAAGTTTGTCACTGACTGGAGAACTCGGTTTGTCGTC
TGTTGCGGGGGCGGCAGTTATGGCGGTGCCGTTGGGCAGTGCACCCGTACCTTTGGGAGCGCGCGCCCTC
GTCGTGTCGTGACGTCACCCGTTCTGTTGGCTTATAATGCAGGGTGGGGCCACCTGCCGGTAGGTGTGCG
GTAGGCTTTTCTCCGTCGCAGGACGCAGGGTTCGGGCCTAGGGTAGGCTCTCCTGAATCGACAGGCGCCG
GACCTCTGGTGAGGGGAGGGATAAGTGAGGCGTCAGTTTCTCTGGTCGGTTTTATGTACCTATCTTCTTA
AGTAGCTGAAGCTCCGGTTTTGAACTATGCGCTCGGGGTTGGCGAGTGTGTTTTGTGAAGTTTTTTAGGC
ACCTTTTGAAATGTAATCATTTGGGTCAATATGTAATTTTCAGTGTTAGACTAGTAAATTGTCCGCTAAA
TTCTGGCCGTTTTTGGCTTTTTTGTTAGACGGATCCATGAATTCGCCACCATGGGTTCTCATCACCATCA
TCATCATGGTATGGCTAGCATGACTGGTGGACAGCAAATGGGTCGGGATCTGTACGACGATGACGATAAG
GATCTCGCCACCATGGTCGACTCATCACGTCGTAAGTGGAATAAGACAGGTCACGCAGTCAGAGCTATAG
GTCGGCTGAGCTCACTCGAGAACGTCTATATCAAGGCCGACAAGCAGAAGAACGGCATCAAGGCGAACTT
CAAGATCCGCCACAACATCGAGGACGGCGGCGTGCAGCTCGCCTACCACTACCAGCAGAACACCCCCATC
GGCGACGGCCCCGTGCTGCTGCCCGACAACCACTACCTGAGCGTGCAGTCCAAACTTTCGAAAGACCCCA
ACGAGAAGCGCGATCACATGGTCCTGCTGGAGTTCGTGACCGCCGCCGGGATCACTCTCGGCATGGACGA
GCTGTACAAGGGCGGTACCGGAGGGAGCATGGTGAGCAAGGGCGAGGAGCTGTTCACCGGGGTGGTGCCC
ATCCTGGTCGAGCTGGACGGCGACGTAAACGGCCACAAGTTCAGCGTGTCCGGCGAGGGTGAGGGCGATG
CCACCTACGGCAAGCTGACCCTGAAGTTCATCTGCACCACCGGCAAGCTGCCCGTGCCCTGGCCCACCCT
CGTGACCACCCTGACCTACGGCGTGCAGTGCTTCAGCCGCTACCCCGACCACATGAAGCAGCACGACTTC
TTCAAGTCCGCCATGCCCGAAGGCTACATCCAGGAGCGCACCATCTTCTTCAAGGACGACGGCAACTACA
AGACCCGCGCCGAGGTGAAGTTCGAGGGCGACACCCTGGTGAACCGCATCGAGCTGAAGGGCATCGACTT
CAAGGAGGACGGCAACATCCTGGGGCACAAGCTGGAGTACAACCTGCCGGACCAACTGACTGAAGAGCAG
ATCGCAGAATTTAAAGAGGAATTCTCCCTATTTGACAAGGACGGGGATGGGACAATAACAACCAAGGAGC
TGGGGACGGTGATGCGGTCTCTGGGGCAGAACCCCACAGAAGCAGAGCTGCAGGACATGATCAATGAAGT
AGATGCCGACGGTGACGGCACAATCGACTTCCCTGAGTTCCTGACAATGATGGCAAGAAAAATGAAATAC
AGGGACACGGAAGAAGAAATTAGAGAAGCGTTCGGTGTGTTTGATAAGGATGGCAATGGCTACATCAGTG
CAGCAGAGCTTCGCCACGTGATGACAAACCTTGGAGAGAAGTTAACAGATGAAGAGGTTGATGAAATGAT
CAGGGAAGCAGACATCGATGGGGATGGTCAGGTAAACTACGAAGAGTTTGTACAAATGATGACAGCGAAG
TAATGATCTAGAAAGCTTCATGGCCGCAATAAAATATCTTTATTTTCATTACATCTGTGTGTTGGTTTTT
TGTGTGTCAATTCCTGCAGCCCAATTCCGATCATATTCAATAACCCTTAATATAACTTCGTATAATGTAT
GCTATACGAAGTTATTAGGTCTGAAGAGGAGTTTACGTCCAGCCAAGCTAGCTTGGCTGCAGGTCGTCGA
AATTCTACCGGGTAGGGGAGGCGCTTTTCCCAAGGCAGTCTGGAGCATGCGCTTTAGCAGCCCCGCTGGG
CACTTGGCGCTACACAAGTGGCCTCTGGCCTCGCACACATTCCACATCCACCGGTAGGCGCCAACCGGCT
CCGTTCTTTGGTGGCCCCTTCGCGCCACCTTCTACTCCTCCCCTAGTCAGGAAGTTCCCCCCCGCCCCGC
AGCTCGCGTCGTGCAGGACGTGACAAATGGAAGTAGCACGTCTCACTAGTCTCGTGCAGATGGACAGCAC
CGCTGAGCAATGGAAGCGGGTAGGCCTTTGGGGCAGCGGCCAATAGCAGCTTTGCTCCTTCGCTTTCTGG
GCTCAGAGGCTGGGAAGGGGTGGGTCCGGGGGCGGGCTCAGGGGCGGGCTCAGGGGCGGGGCGGGCGCCC
GAAGGTCCTCCGGAGGCCCGGCATTCTGCACGCTTCAAAAGCGCACGTCTGCCGCGCTGTTCTCCTCTTC
CTCATCTCCGGGCCTTTCGACCTGCAGCCTGTTGACAATTAATCATCGGCATAGTATATCGGCATAGTAT
AATACGACAAGGTGAGGAACTAAACCATGGGATCGGCCATTGAACAAGATGGATTGCACGCAGGTTCTCC
GGCCGCTTGGGTGGAGAGGCTATTCGGCTATGACTGGGCACAACAGACAATCGGCTGCTCTGATGCCGCC
GTGTTCCGGCTGTCAGCGCAGGGGCGCCCGGTTCTTTTTGTCAAGACCGACCTGTCCGGTGCCCTGAATG
AACTGCAGGACGAGGCAGCGCGGCTATCGTGGCTGGCCACGACGGGCGTTCCTTGCGCAGCTGTGCTCGA
CGTTGTCACTGAAGCGGGAAGGGACTGGCTGCTATTGGGCGAAGTGCCGGGGCAGGATCTCCTGTCATCT
CACCTTGCTCCTGCCGAGAAAGTATCCATCATGGCTGATGCAATGCGGCGGCTGCATACGCTTGATCCGG
CTACCTGCCCATTCGACCACCAAGCGAAACATCGCATCGAGCGAGCACGTACTCGGATGGAAGCCGGTCT
TGTCGATCAGGATGATCTGGACGAAGAGCATCAGGGGCTCGCGCCAGCCGAACTGTTCGCCAGGCTCAAG
GCGCGCATGCCCGACGGCGATGATCTCGTCGTGACCCATGGCGATGCCTGCTTGCCGAATATCATGGTGG
AAAATGGCCGCTTTTCTGGATTCATCGACTGTGGCCGGCTGGGTGTGGCGGACCGCTATCAGGACATAGC
GTTGGCTACCCGTGATATTGCTGAAGAGCTTGGCGGCGAATGGGCTGACCGCTTCCTCGTGCTTTACGGT
ATCGCCGCTCCCGATTCGCAGCGCATCGCCTTCTATCGCCTTCTTGACGAGTTCTTCTGAGGGGATCAAT
TCTCTAGAGCTCGCTGATCAGCCTCGACTGTGCCTTCTAGTTGCCAGCCATCTGTTGTTTGCCCCTCCCC
CGTGCCTTCCTTGACCCTGGAAGGTGCCACTCCCACTGTCCTTTCCTAATAAAATGAGGAAATTGCATCG
CATTGTCTGAGTAGGTGTCATTCTATTCTGGGGGGTGGGGTGGGGCAGGACAGCAAGGGGGAGGATTGGG
AAGACAATAGCAGGCATGCTGGGGATGCGGTGGGCTCTATGGCTTCTGAGGCGGAAAGAACCAGCTGGGG
CTCGACTAGAGCTTGCGGAACCCTTAATATAACTTCGTATAATGTATGCTATACGAAGTTATTAGGTCCC
TCGACATACTAGTTAAAAGTTTTGTTACTTTATAGAAGAAATTTTGAGTTTTTGTTTTTTTTTAATAAAT
AAATAAACATAAATAAATTGTTTGTTGAATTTATTATTAGTATGTAAGTGTAAATATAATAAAACTTAAT
ATCTATTCAAATTAATAAATAAACCTCGATATACAGACCGATAAAACACATGCGTCAATTTTACGCATGA
TTATCTTTAACGTACGTCACAATATGATTATCTTTCTAGGGTTAATCTAGTATACGCGTATGCGGCCGCT
TAATTAATCCAGCTTTTGTTCCCTTTAGTGAGGGTTAATTGCGCGCTTGGCGTAATCATGGTCATAGCTG
TTTCCTGTGTGAAATTGTTATCCGCTCACAATTCCACACAACATACGAGCCGGAAGCATAAAGTGTAAAG
CCTGGGGTGCCTAATGAGTGAGCTAACTCACATTAATTGCGTTGCGCTCACTGCCCGCTTTCCAGTCGGG
AAACCTGTCGTGCCAGCTGCATTAATGAATCGGCCAACGCGCGGGGAGAGGCGGTTTGCGTATTGGGCGC
TCTTCCGCTTCCTCGCTCACTGACTCGCTGCGCTCGGTCGTTCGGCTGCGGCGAGCGGTATCAGCTCACT
CAAAGGCGGTAATACGGTTATCCACAGAATCAGGGGATAACGCAGGAAAGAACATGTGAGCAAAAGGCCA
GCAAAAGGCCAGGAACCGTAAAAAGGCCGCGTTGCTGGCGTTTTTCCATAGGCTCCGCCCCCCTGACGAG
CATCACAAAAATCGACGCTCAAGTCAGAGGTGGCGAAACCCGACAGGACTATAAAGATACCAGGCGTTTC
CCCCTGGAAGCTCCCTCGTGCGCTCTCCTGTTCCGACCCTGCCGCTTACCGGATACCTGTCCGCCTTTCT
CCCTTCGGGAAGCGTGGCGCTTTCTCATAGCTCACGCTGTAGGTATCTCAGTTCGGTGTAGGTCGTTCGC
TCCAAGCTGGGCTGTGTGCACGAACCCCCCGTTCAGCCCGACCGCTGCGCCTTATCCGGTAACTATCGTC
TTGAGTCCAACCCGGTAAGACACGACTTATCGCCACTGGCAGCAGCCACTGGTAACAGGATTAGCAGAGC
GAGGTATGTAGGCGGTGCTACAGAGTTCTTGAAGTGGTGGCCTAACTACGGCTACACTAGAAGAACAGTA
TTTGGTATCTGCGCTCTGCTGAAGCCAGTTACCTTCGGAAAAAGAGTTGGTAGCTCTTGATCCGGCAAAC
AAACCACCGCTGGTAGCGGTGGTTTTTTTGTTTGCAAGCAGCAGATTACGCGCAGAAAAAAAGGATCTCA
AGAAGATCCTTTGATCTTTTCTACGGGGTCTGACGCTCAGTGGAACGAAAACTCACGTTAAGGGATTTTG
GTCATGAGATTATCAAAAAGGATCTTCACCTAGATCCTTTTAAATTAAAAATGAAGTTTTAAATCAATCT
AAAGTATATATGAGTAAACTTGGTCTGACAGTTACCAATGCTTAATCAGTGAGGCACCTATCTCAGCGAT
CTGTCTATTTCGTTCATCCATAGTTGCCTGACTCCCCGTCGTGTAGATAACTACGATACGGGAGGGCTTA
CCATCTGGCCCCAGTGCTGCAATGATACCGCGAGACCCACGCTCACCGGCTCCAGATTTATCAGCAATAA
ACCAGCCAGCCGGAAGGGCCGAGCGCAGAAGTGGTCCTGCAACTTTATCCGCCTCCATCCAGTCTATTAA
TTGTTGCCGGGAAGCTAGAGTAAGTAGTTCGCCAGTTAATAGTTTGCGCAACGTTGTTGCCATTGCTACA
GGCATCGTGGTGTCACGCTCGTCGTTTGGTATGGCTTCATTCAGCTCCGGTTCCCAACGATCAAGGCGAG
TTACATGATCCCCCATGTTGTGCAAAAAAGCGGTTAGCTCCTTCGGTCCTCCGATCGTTGTCAGAAGTAA
GTTGGCCGCAGTGTTATCACTCATGGTTATGGCAGCACTGCATAATTCTCTTACTGTCATGCCATCCGTA
AGATGCTTTTCTGTGACTGGTGAGTACTCAACCAAGTCATTCTGAGAATAGTGTATGCGGCGACCGAGTT
GCTCTTGCCCGGCGTCAATACGGGATAATACCGCGCCACATAGCAGAACTTTAAAAGTGCTCATCATTGG
AAAACGTTCTTCGGGGCGAAAACTCTCAAGGATCTTACCGCTGTTGAGATCCAGTTCGATGTAACCCACT
CGTGCACCCAACTGATCTTCAGCATCTTTTACTTTCACCAGCGTTTCTGGGTGAGCAAAAACAGGAAGGC
AAAATGCCGCAAAAAAGGGAATAAGGGCGACACGGAAATGTTGAATACTCATACTCTTCCTTTTTCAATA
TTATTGAAGCATTTATCAGGGTTATTGTCTCATGAGCGGATACATATTTGAATGTATTTAGAAAAATAAA
CAAATAGGGGTTCCGCGCACATTTCCCCGAAAAGTGCCACCTAAATTGTAAGCGTTAATATTTTGTTAAA
ATTCGCGTTAAATTTTTGTTAAATCAGCTCATTTTTTAACCAATAGGCCGAAATCGGCAAAATCCCTTAT
AAATCAAAAGAATAGACCGAGATAGGGT
[37 nt withheld, positions 7309-7345]
AAAGAACGTGGACTCCAACGTCAAAGG
[49 nt withheld, positions 7373-7421]
T
[91 nt withheld, positions 7423-7513]
G
[124 nt withheld, positions 7515-7638]
CCCATTCGCCATTCAGGCTGCGCAACTGTTGGGAAGGGCGATCGGTGCGGGCCTCTTCGCTATTACGCCA
GCTGGCGAAAGGGGGATGTGCTGCAAGGCGATTAAGTTGGGTAACGCCAGGGTTTTCCCAGTCACGACGT
TGTAAAACGACGGCCAGTGAGCGCGCGTAATACGACTCACTATAGGGCGAATTGGGGCGCGCCATTCTAG
ATTAACCCTAGAAAGATAGTCTGCGTAAAATTGACGCATGCATTCTTGAAATATTGCTCTCTCTTTCTAA
ATAGCGCGAATCCGTCGCTGTGCATTTAGGACATCTCAGTCGCCGCTTGGAGCTCCCGTGAGGCGTGCTT
GTCAATGCGGTAAGTGTCACTGATTTTGAACTATAACGACCGCGTGA
